>Addgene plasmid #141536 | TFORF0144 | depositor full sequence | sequence record 276744 | Full Sequence
TTAATGTAGTCTTATGCAATACTCTTGTAGTCTTGCAACATGGTAACGATGAGTTAGCAACATGCCTTAC
AAGGAGAGAAAAAGCACCGTGCATGCCGATTGGTGGAAGTAAGGTGGTACGATCGTGCCTTATTAGGAAG
GCAACAGACGGGTCTGACATGGATTGGACGAACCACTGAATTGCCGCATTGCAGAGATATTGTATTTAAG
TGCCTAGCTCGATACATAAACGGGTCTCTCTGGTTAGACCAGATCTGAGCCTGGGAGCTCTCTGGCTAAC
TAGGGAACCCACTGCTTAAGCCTCAATAAAGCTTGCCTTGAGTGCTTCAAGTAGTGTGTGCCCGTCTGTT
GTGTGACTCTGGTAACTAGAGATCCCTCAGACCCTTTTAGTCAGTGTGGAAAATCTCTAGCAGTGGCGCC
CGAACAGGGACTTGAAAGCGAAAGGGAAACCAGAGGAGCTCTCTCGACGCAGGACTCGGCTTGCTGAAGC
GCGCACGGCAAGAGGCGAGGGGCGGCGACTGGTGAGTACGCCAAAAATTTTGACTAGCGGAGGCTAGAAG
GAGAGAGATGGGTGCGAGAGCGTCAGTATTAAGCGGGGGAGAATTAGATCGCGATGGGAAAAAATTCGGT
TAAGGCCAGGGGGAAAGAAAAAATATAAATTAAAACATATAGTATGGGCAAGCAGGGAGCTAGAACGATT
CGCAGTTAATCCTGGCCTGTTAGAAACATCAGAAGGCTGTAGACAAATACTGGGACAGCTACAACCATCC
CTTCAGACAGGATCAGAAGAACTTAGATCATTATATAATACAGTAGCAACCCTCTATTGTGTGCATCAAA
GGATAGAGATAAAAGACACCAAGGAAGCTTTAGACAAGATAGAGGAAGAGCAAAACAAAAGTAAGACCAC
CGCACAGCAAGCGGCCGCTGATCTTCAGACCTGGAGGAGGAGATATGAGGGACAATTGGAGAAGTGAATT
ATATAAATATAAAGTAGTAAAAATTGAACCATTAGGAGTAGCACCCACCAAGGCAAAGAGAAGAGTGGTG
CAGAGAGAAAAAAGAGCAGTGGGAATAGGAGCTTTGTTCCTTGGGTTCTTGGGAGCAGCAGGAAGCACTA
TGGGCGCAGCGTCAATGACGCTGACGGTACAGGCCAGACAATTATTGTCTGGTATAGTGCAGCAGCAGAA
CAATTTGCTGAGGGCTATTGAGGCGCAACAGCATCTGTTGCAACTCACAGTCTGGGGCATCAAGCAGCTC
CAGGCAAGAATCCTGGCTGTGGAAAGATACCTAAAGGATCAACAGCTCCTGGGGATTTGGGGTTGCTCTG
GAAAACTCATTTGCACCACTGCTGTGCCTTGGAATGCTAGTTGGAGTAATAAATCTCTGGAACAGATTTG
GAATCACACGACCTGGATGGAGTGGGACAGAGAAATTAACAATTACACAAGCTTAATACACTCCTTAATT
GAAGAATCGCAAAACCAGCAAGAAAAGAATGAACAAGAATTATTGGAATTAGATAAATGGGCAAGTTTGT
GGAATTGGTTTAACATAACAAATTGGCTGTGGTATATAAAATTATTCATAATGATAGTAGGAGGCTTGGT
AGGTTTAAGAATAGTTTTTGCTGTACTTTCTATAGTGAATAGAGTTAGGCAGGGATATTCACCATTATCG
TTTCAGACCCACCTCCCAACCCCGAGGGGACCCATGCATTGCATCTCAATTAGTCAGCAACCAGGTGTGG
AAAGTCCCCAGGCTCCCCAGCAGGCAGAAGTATGCAAAGCATGCGTCTCAATTAGTCAGCAACCATAGTC
CCGCCCCTAACTCCGCCCATCCCGCCCCTAACTCCGCCCAGTTCCGCCCATTCTCCGCCCCATGGCTGAC
TAATTTTTTTTATTTATGCAGAGGCCGAGGCCGCCTCGGCCTCTGAGCTATTCCAGAAGTAGTGAGGAGG
CTTTTTTGGAGGCCTAGGCTTTTGCAAAAAGCTTTCTAGAGGTACCACCGGAGCTTACCATGACCGAGTA
CAAGCCCACGGTGCGCCTCGCCACCCGCGACGACGTCCCCAGGGCCGTACGCACCCTCGCCGCCGCGTTC
GCCGACTACCCCGCCACGCGCCACACCGTCGATCCGGACCGCCACATCGAGCGGGTCACCGAGCTGCAAG
AACTCTTCCTCACGCGCGTCGGGCTCGACATCGGCAAGGTGTGGGTCGCGGACGACGGCGCCGCCGTGGC
GGTCTGGACCACGCCGGAGAGCGTCGAAGCGGGGGCGGTGTTCGCCGAGATCGGCCCGCGCATGGCCGAG
TTGAGCGGTTCCCGGCTGGCCGCGCAGCAACAGATGGAAGGCCTCCTGGCGCCGCACCGGCCCAAGGAGC
CCGCGTGGTTCCTGGCCACCGTCGGCGTCTCGCCCGACCACCAGGGCAAGGGTCTGGGCAGCGCCGTCGT
GCTCCCCGGAGTGGAGGCGGCCGAGCGCGCCGGGGTGCCCGCCTTCCTGGAGACCTCCGCGCCCCGCAAC
CTCCCCTTCTACGAGCGGCTCGGCTTCACCGTCACCGCCGACGTCGAGGTGCCCGAAGGACCGCGCACCT
GGTGCATGACCCGCAAGCCCGGTGCCAGTTAACGAATTCTAGATCTTGAGACAAATGGCAGTATTCATCC
ACAATTTTAAAAGAAAAGGGGGGATTGGGGGGTACAGTGCAGGGGAAAGAATAGTAGACATAATAGCAAC
AGACATACAAACTAAAGAATTACAAAAACAAATTACAAAAATTCAAAATTTTCGGGTTTATTACAGGGAC
AGCAGAGATCCACTTTGGCGCCGGCTCGAGGCCTGCAGGTGCAAAGATGGATAAAGTTTTAAACAGAGAG
GAATCTTTGCAGCTAATGGACCTTCTAGGTCTTGAAAGGAGTGGGAATTGGCTCCGGTGCCCGTCAGTGG
GCAGAGCGCACATCGCCCACAGTCCCCGAGAAGTTGGGGGGAGGGGTCGGCAATTGAACCGGTGCCTAGA
GAAGGTGGCGCGGGGTAAACTGGGAAAGTGATGTCGTGTACTGGCTCCGCCTTTTTCCCGAGGGTGGGGG
AGAACCGTATATAAGTGCAGTAGTCGCCGTGAACGTTCTTTTTCGCAACGGGTTTGCCGCCAGAACACAG
GTAAGTGCCGTGTGTGGTTCCCGCGGGCCTGGCCTCTTTACGGGTTATGGCCCTTGCGTGCCTTGAATTA
CTTCCACCTGGCTGCAGTACGTGATTCTTGATCCCGAGCTTCGGGTTGGAAGTGGGTGGGAGAGTTCGAG
GCCTTGCGCTTAAGGAGCCCCTTCGCCTCGTGCTTGAGTTGAGGCCTGGCCTGGGCGCTGGGGCCGCCGC
GTGCGAATCTGGTGGCACCTTCGCGCCTGTCTCGCTGCTTTCGATAAGTCTCTAGCCATTTAAAATTTTT
GATGACCTGCTGCGACGCTTTTTTTCTGGCAAGATAGTCTTGTAAATGCGGGCCAAGATCTGCACACTGG
TATTTCGGTTTTTGGGGCCGCGGGCGGCGACGGGGCCCGTGCGTCCCAGCGCACATGTTCGGCGAGGCGG
GGCCTGCGAGCGCGGCCACCGAGAATCGGACGGGGGTAGTCTCAAGCTGGCCGGCCTGCTCTGGTGCCTG
GCCTCGCGCCGCCGTGTATCGCCCCGCCCTGGGCGGCAAGGCTGGCCCGGTCGGCACCAGTTGCGTGAGC
GGAAAGATGGCCGCTTCCCGGCCCTGCTGCAGGGAGCTCAAAATGGAGGACGCGGCGCTCGGGAGAGCGG
GCGGGTGAGTCACCCACACAAAGGAAAAGGGCCTTTCCGTCCTCAGCCGTCGCTTCATGTGACTCCACGG
AGTACCGGGCGCCGTCCAGGCACCTCGATTAGTTCTCGAGCTTTTGGAGTACGTCGTCTTTAGGTTGGGG
GGAGGGGTTTTATGCGATGGAGTTTCCCCACACTGAGTGGGTGGAGACTGAAGTTAGGCCAGCTTGGCAC
TTGATGTAATTCTCCTTGGAATTTGCCCTTTTTGAGTTTGGATCTTGGTTCATTCTCAAGCCTCAGACAG
TGGTTCAAAGTTTTTTTCTTCCATTTCAGGTGTCGTGAGGCTAGCACCGCCACCATGGACTACTCCTACC
TCAATTCGTACGACTCGTGCGTGGCGGCCATGGAGGCGTCCGCCTACGGCGACTTTGGCGCCTGCAGCCA
GCCCGGCGGCTTCCAATACAGCCCCCTGCGGCCCGCTTTCCCCGCGGCAGGGCCGCCCTGCCCCGCGCTC
GGCTCCTCCAACTGCGCACTTGGCGCCCTACGCGACCACCAGCCCGCGCCCTACTCGGCAGTGCCCTACA
AGTTCTTCCCAGAGCCATCCGGCCTGCACGAGAAGCGCAAGCAGCGGCGCATCCGCACCACGTTCACCAG
CGCGCAGCTCAAGGAGCTGGAGCGCGTTTTCGCTGAGACCCACTACCCCGACATTTACACGCGTGAGGAG
CTGGCGCTCAAGATCGACCTCACTGAGGCTCGCGTGCAGGTCTGGTTCCAGAACCGCCGGGCCAAGTTCC
GCAAACAGGAGCGCGCGGCCAGCGCCAAGGGCGCGGCGGGCGCGGCGGGCGCCAAAAAGGGCGAGGCGCG
CTGCTCCTCCGAGGACGACGATTCCAAGGAGTCCACGTGCAGCCCCACGCCCGATAGCACCGCCTCGCTG
CCGCCGCCGCCTGCGCCCGGCCTGGCCAGCCCGCGCCTGAGCCCCAGCCCGCTGCCCGTCGCACTGGGCT
CCGGGCCGGGACCTGGGCCGGGGCCACAGCCGCTCAAGGGCGCACTGTGGGCCGGTGTGGCGGGCGGTGG
GGGCGGCGGGCCTGGCGCGGGAGCGGCCGAACTACTTAAGGCTTGGCAGCCGGCGGAGTCCGGCCCCGGG
CCCTTCTCCGGGGTTCTGTCCTCCTTTCACCGGAAGCCCGGCCCCGCCCTGAAGACCAATCTCTTCTAGT
AATGAACTAGTCCGTAACTTGAAAGTATTTCGATTTCTTGGCTTTATATATCTTGTGGAAAGGACGAACA
TATGGTGTTAGAAGATCTGTGACGCGTTAAGTCGACAATCAACCTCTGGATTACAAAATTTGTGAAAGAT
TGACTGGTATTCTTAACTATGTTGCTCCTTTTACGCTATGTGGATACGCTGCTTTAATGCCTTTGTATCA
TGCTATTGCTTCCCGTATGGCTTTCATTTTCTCCTCCTTGTATAAATCCTGGTTGCTGTCTCTTTATGAG
GAGTTGTGGCCCGTTGTCAGGCAACGTGGCGTGGTGTGCACTGTGTTTGCTGACGCAACCCCCACTGGTT
GGGGCATTGCCACCACCTGTCAGCTCCTTTCCGGGACTTTCGCTTTCCCCCTCCCTATTGCCACGGCGGA
ACTCATCGCCGCCTGCCTTGCCCGCTGCTGGACAGGGGCTCGGCTGTTGGGCACTGACAATTCCGTGGTG
TTGTCGGGGAAATCATCGTCCTTTCCTTGGCTGCTCGCCTGTGTTGCCACCTGGATTCTGCGCGGGACGT
CCTTCTGCTACGTCCCTTCGGCCCTCAATCCAGCGGACCTTCCTTCCCGCGGCCTGCTGCCGGCTCTGCG
GCCTCTTCCGCGTCTTCGCCTTCGCCCTCAGACGAGTCGGATCTCCCTTTGGGCCGCCTCCCCGCGTCGA
CTTTAAGACCAATGACTTACAAGGCAGCTGTAGATCTTAGCCACTTTTTAAAAGAAAAGGGGGGACTGGA
AGGGCTAATTCACTCCCAACGAAGACAAGATCTGCTTTTTGCTTGTACTGGGTCTCTCTGGTTAGACCAG
ATCTGAGCCTGGGAGCTCTCTGGCTAACTAGGGAACCCACTGCTTAAGCCTCAATAAAGCTTGCCTTGAG
TGCTTCAAGTAGTGTGTGCCCGTCTGTTGTGTGACTCTGGTAACTAGAGATCCCTCAGACCCTTTTAGTC
AGTGTGGAAAATCTCTAGCAGTACGTATAGTAGTTCATGTCATCTTATTATTCAGTATTTATAACTTGCA
AAGAAATGAATATCAGAGAGTGAGAGGAACTTGTTTATTGCAGCTTATAATGGTTACAAATAAAGCAATA
GCATCACAAATTTCACAAATAAAGCATTTTTTTCACTGCATTCTAGTTGTGGTTTGTCCAAACTCATCAA
TGTATCTTATCATGTCTGGCTCTAGCTATCCCGCCCCTAACTCCGCCCATCCCGCCCCTAACTCCGCCCA
GTTCCGCCCATTCTCCGCCCCATGGCTGACTAATTTTTTTTATTTATGCAGAGGCCGAGGCCGCCTCGGC
CTCTGAGCTATTCCAGAAGTAGTGAGGAGGCTTTTTTGGAGGCCTAGGGACGTACCCAATTCGCCCTATA
GTGAGTCGTATTACGCGCGCTCACTGGCCGTCGTTTTACAACGTCGTGACTGGGAAAACCCTGGCGTTAC
CCAACTTAATCGCCTTGCAGCACATCCCCCTTTCGCCAGCTGGCGTAATAGCGAAGAGGCCCGCACCGAT
CGCCCTTCCCAACAGTTGCGCAGCCTGAATGGCGAATGGG
[124 nt withheld, positions 6551-6674]
C
[91 nt withheld, positions 6676-6766]
A
[49 nt withheld, positions 6768-6816]
CCTTTGACGTTGGAGTCCACGTTCTTT
[37 nt withheld, positions 6844-6880]
ACCCTATCTCGGTCTATTCTTTTGATTTATAAGGGATTTTGCCGATTTCGGCCTATTGGTTAAAAAATGA
GCTGATTTAACAAAAATTTAACGCGAATTTTAACAAAATATTAACGCTTACAATTTAGGTGGCACTTTTC
GGGGAAATGTGCGCGGAACCCCTATTTGTTTATTTTTCTAAATACATTCAAATATGTATCCGCTCATGAG
ACAATAACCCTGATAAATGCTTCAATAATATTGAAAAAGGAAGAGTATGAGTATTCAACATTTCCGTGTC
GCCCTTATTCCCTTTTTTGCGGCATTTTGCCTTCCTGTTTTTGCTCACCCAGAAACGCTGGTGAAAGTAA
AAGATGCTGAAGATCAGTTGGGTGCACGAGTGGGTTACATCGAACTGGATCTCAACAGCGGTAAGATCCT
TGAGAGTTTTCGCCCCGAAGAACGTTTTCCAATGATGAGCACTTTTAAAGTTCTGCTATGTGGCGCGGTA
TTATCCCGTATTGACGCCGGGCAAGAGCAACTCGGTCGCCGCATACACTATTCTCAGAATGACTTGGTTG
AGTACTCACCAGTCACAGAAAAGCATCTTACGGATGGCATGACAGTAAGAGAATTATGCAGTGCTGCCAT
AACCATGAGTGATAACACTGCGGCCAACTTACTTCTGACAACGATCGGAGGACCGAAGGAGCTAACCGCT
TTTTTGCACAACATGGGGGATCATGTAACTCGCCTTGATCGTTGGGAACCGGAGCTGAATGAAGCCATAC
CAAACGACGAGCGTGACACCACGATGCCTGTAGCAATGGCAACAACGTTGCGCAAACTATTAACTGGCGA
ACTACTTACTCTAGCTTCCCGGCAACAATTAATAGACTGGATGGAGGCGGATAAAGTTGCAGGACCACTT
CTGCGCTCGGCCCTTCCGGCTGGCTGGTTTATTGCTGATAAATCTGGAGCCGGTGAGCGTGGGTCTCGCG
GTATCATTGCAGCACTGGGGCCAGATGGTAAGCCCTCCCGTATCGTAGTTATCTACACGACGGGGAGTCA
GGCAACTATGGATGAACGAAATAGACAGATCGCTGAGATAGGTGCCTCACTGATTAAGCATTGGTAACTG
TCAGACCAAGTTTACTCATATATACTTTAGATTGATTTAAAACTTCATTTTTAATTTAAAAGGATCTAGG
TGAAGATCCTTTTTGATAATCTCATGACCAAAATCCCTTAACGTGAGTTTTCGTTCCACTGAGCGTCAGA
CCCCGTAGAAAAGATCAAAGGATCTTCTTGAGATCCTTTTTTTCTGCGCGTAATCTGCTGCTTGCAAACA
AAAAAACCACCGCTACCAGCGGTGGTTTGTTTGCCGGATCAAGAGCTACCAACTCTTTTTCCGAAGGTAA
CTGGCTTCAGCAGAGCGCAGATACCAAATACTGTTCTTCTAGTGTAGCCGTAGTTAGGCCACCACTTCAA
GAACTCTGTAGCACCGCCTACATACCTCGCTCTGCTAATCCTGTTACCAGTGGCTGCTGCCAGTGGCGAT
AAGTCGTGTCTTACCGGGTTGGACTCAAGACGATAGTTACCGGATAAGGCGCAGCGGTCGGGCTGAACGG
GGGGTTCGTGCACACAGCCCAGCTTGGAGCGAACGACCTACACCGAACTGAGATACCTACAGCGTGAGCT
ATGAGAAAGCGCCACGCTTCCCGAAGGGAGAAAGGCGGACAGGTATCCGGTAAGCGGCAGGGTCGGAACA
GGAGAGCGCACGAGGGAGCTTCCAGGGGGAAACGCCTGGTATCTTTATAGTCCTGTCGGGTTTCGCCACC
TCTGACTTGAGCGTCGATTTTTGTGATGCTCGTCAGGGGGGCGGAGCCTATGGAAAAACGCCAGCAACGC
GGCCTTTTTACGGTTCCTGGCCTTTTGCTGGCCTTTTGCTCACATGTTCTTTCCTGCGTTATCCCCTGAT
TCTGTGGATAACCGTATTACCGCCTTTGAGTGAGCTGATACCGCTCGCCGCAGCCGAACGACCGAGCGCA
GCGAGTCAGTGAGCGAGGAAGCGGAAGAGCGCCCAATACGCAAACCGCCTCTCCCCGCGCGTTGGCCGAT
TCATTAATGCAGCTGGCACGACAGGTTTCCCGACTGGAAAGCGGGCAGTGAGCGCAACGCAATTAATGTG
AGTTAGCTCACTCATTAGGCACCCCAGGCTTTACACTTTATGCTTCCGGCTCGTATGTTGTGTGGAATTG
TGAGCGGATAACAATTTCACACAGGAAACAGCTATGACCATGATTACGCCAAGCGCGCAATTAACCCTCA
CTAAAGGGAACAAAAGCTGGAGCTGCAAGC
Features (pLannotate 1.2.2; 31 found; start..end, strand, type, name):
      5..231     +  promoter       RSV promoter: Rous sarcoma virus enhancer/promoter
    232..412     +  LTR            5' LTR (truncated): truncated 5' long terminal repeat (LTR) from HIV-1
    459..584     +  misc_feature   HIV-1 Ψ: packaging signal of human immunodeficiency virus type 1
    568..931     +  CDS            HIV-1 gag (fragment): gag protein from human immunodeficiency virus 1; gag
   1077..1310    +  misc_feature   RRE: The Rev response element (RRE) of HIV-1 allows for Rev-dependent mRNA export from the nucleus to the cytoplasm.
   1687..1713    +  CDS            Rev (fragment): human immunodeficiency virus 1 (HIV-1) Rev protein; rev; enhances nuclear export of unspliced and incompletely spliced viral mRNAs
   1720..1743    +  promoter       SV40 promoter (fragment): SV40 early promoter
   1744..1815    +  promoter       SV40 promoter (fragment): SV40 enhancer and early promoter
   1839..1974    +  rep_origin     SV40 ori: SV40 origin of replication
   2020..2616    +  CDS            PuroR (fragment): puromycin N-acetyltransferase; pac from Streptomyces; confers resistance to puromycin
   2665..2782    +  misc_feature   cPPT/CTS: central polypurine tract and central termination sequence of HIV-1
   2847..2913    +  CDS            small t antigen (fragment): SV40 (simian virus 40) small t antigen
   2920..4098    +  promoter       EF-1α promoter: strong constitutive promoter for human elongation factor EF-1α
   4115..4966    +  CDS            PHOX2A: PHX2A_HUMAN - Also known as ARIX, PMX2A. Experimental evidence at protein level: Swiss-Prot protein existence level 1. May be involved in regulating the specificity of expression of the catecholamine biosynthetic genes. Acts as a transcription activator/factor. Could maintain the noradrenergic phenotype. From Homo sapiens (Human).
   4982..5035    +  promoter       U6 promoter (fragment): RNA polymerase III promoter for human U6 snRNA
   5077..5665    +  misc_feature   WPRE: woodchuck hepatitis virus posttranscriptional regulatory element
   5716..5735    +  misc_feature   cPPT/CTS (fragment): central polypurine tract and central termination sequence of HIV-1
   5737..5970    +  LTR            3' LTR (ΔU3): self-inactivating 3' long terminal repeat (LTR) from HIV-1
   6048..6169    +  polyA_signal   SV40 poly(A) signal: SV40 polyadenylation signal
   6209..6344    +  rep_origin     SV40 ori: SV40 origin of replication
   6365..6383    -  promoter       T7 promoter: promoter for bacteriophage T7 RNA polymerase
   6391..6546    +  CDS            lacZα (fragment): LacZα fragment of β-galactosidase; lacZ fragment
   6551..6979    +  rep_origin     f1 ori (sequence partly withheld): f1 bacteriophage origin of replication; arrow indicates direction of (+) strand synthesis
   7032..7136    +  promoter       AmpR promoter: bla
   7137..7997    +  CDS            AmpR: β-lactamase; bla; confers resistance to ampicillin, carbenicillin, and related antibiotics
   8168..8756    +  rep_origin     ori: high-copy-number ColE1/pMB1/pBR322/pUC origin of replication
   8939..9031    +  CDS            lacI (fragment): lac repressor; lacI; The lac repressor binds to the lac operator to inhibit transcription in E. coli. This inhibition can be relieved by adding lactose or isopropyl-β-D-thiogalactopyranoside (IPTG).
   9044..9065    +  protein_bind   CAP binding site: CAP binding activates transcription in the presence of cAMP. E. coli catabolite activator protein
   9080..9110    +  promoter       lac promoter: promoter for the E. coli lac operon
   9118..9134    +  protein_bind   lac operator: The lac repressor binds to the lac operator to inhibit transcription in E. coli. This inhibition can be relieved by adding lactose or isopropyl-β-D-thiogalactopyranoside (IPTG). lac repressor encoded by lacI
   9179..9197    +  promoter       T3 promoter: promoter for bacteriophage T3 RNA polymerase
