[The description below was written by a language model from this plasmid's Addgene catalogue record and pLannotate feature annotations shown in this document.]
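Description:
TFORF0144 is a third-generation-style, self-inactivating lentiviral expression plasmid built on the pLX_TRC317 backbone for overexpressing the human transcription factor PHOX2A (also known as ARIX or PMX2A) in mammalian cells. It is one member of a barcoded transcription factor ORF collection: each construct carries a unique 24-bp barcode so that the ORF present in a given cell can be identified in pooled screens. The barcode is not annotated as a separate feature in the table, so its exact position is not stated. In bacteria, the plasmid replicates from a high-copy ColE1/pUC-type origin and is selected with ampicillin through the bla gene. An f1 origin and remnants of a lacZα/lac promoter cloning region flanked by T3 and T7 promoters are also present. The depositor notes that the plasmid can recombine, as is common for LTR-containing vectors.

The viral genome is transcribed from an RSV promoter fused to a truncated HIV-1 5' LTR. It contains the Ψ packaging signal with a gag fragment, the RRE for Rev-dependent nuclear export, a cPPT/CTS, and a ΔU3 3' LTR followed by an SV40 polyadenylation signal. Within this unit there are two expression cassettes. An SV40 early promoter drives puromycin N-acetyltransferase for selection of transduced cells. Downstream of it, the EF-1α promoter drives the synthesized PHOX2A ORF, and a WPRE after the ORF enhances transcript stability and expression. A short U6 promoter fragment lies between the ORF and the WPRE and is probably residual backbone sequence rather than a functional promoter. The construct is used to produce lentivirus for stable, constitutive PHOX2A overexpression, for example in directed-differentiation screens.
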