Addgene plasmid #141536: TFORF0144
Purpose: Lentiviral vector for overexpressing the PHOX2A transcription factor ORF with a unique 24-bp barcode. Barcodes facilitate identification of transcription factors in pooled screens.
Depositing lab: Feng Zhang. Depositing organization: Broad Institute. Publication: A transcription factor atlas of directed differentiation. Joung J, Ma S, Tay T, Geiger-Schuller KR, Kirchgatterer PC, Verdine VK, Guo B, Arias-Garcia MA, Allen WE, Singh A, Kuksenko O, Abudayyeh OO, Gootenberg JS, Fu Z, Macrae RK, Buenrostro JD, Regev A, Zhang F. Cell. 2023 Jan 5;186(1):209-229.e26. doi: 10.1016/j.cell.2022.11.026. PubMed 36608654.
Backbone
  Vector backbone: pLX_TRC317
  Backbone manufacturer: Broad Institute Genetic Perturbation Platform
  Backbone size w/o insert (bp): 8264
  Vector type: Mammalian Expression, Lentiviral
  Selectable markers: Puromycin
Growth in bacteria
  Bacterial resistance: Ampicillin, 100 μg/mL
  Growth temperature: 37°C
  Growth strain: NEB Stable
  Copy number: High Copy
Gene/Insert
  Gene/Insert name: PHOX2A
  Species: H. sapiens (human)
  Insert size (bp): 956
  Entrez Gene: PHOX2A (a.k.a. ARIX, CFEOM2, FEOM2, NCAM2, PMX2A)
  Promoter: EF1a
  Cloning method: Unknown
  Sequencing primers: 5′ GGGTGGAGACTGAAGTTAGGCCAG; 3′ CACATAGCGTAAAAGGAGCAACATAG
Terms and licenses: Academic/Nonprofit Terms; Industry Terms: Not Available to Industry
Depositor comments: NM_005169,ENST00000298231 . The transcription factor ORF portion of this plasmid was synthesized by Genewiz. Please test multiple small colonies in case of plasmid recombination. To make this collection available in a timely manner, a portion of this collection was not fully sequenced by Addgene. If an Addgene verified full plasmid sequence is not available, please contact us prior to placing an order to request the full sequence.
How to cite: TFORF0144 was a gift from Feng Zhang (Addgene plasmid # 141536 ; http://n2t.net/addgene:141536 ; RRID:Addgene_141536)
