>Addgene plasmid #141536 | TFORF0144 | depositor partial sequence | sequence record 276745 | Insert
ACCGCCACCATGGACTACTCCTACCTCAATTCGTACGACTCGTGCGTGGCGGCCATGGAGGCGTCCGCCT
ACGGCGACTTTGGCGCCTGCAGCCAGCCCGGCGGCTTCCAATACAGCCCCCTGCGGCCCGCTTTCCCCGC
GGCAGGGCCGCCCTGCCCCGCGCTCGGCTCCTCCAACTGCGCACTTGGCGCCCTACGCGACCACCAGCCC
GCGCCCTACTCGGCAGTGCCCTACAAGTTCTTCCCAGAGCCATCCGGCCTGCACGAGAAGCGCAAGCAGC
GGCGCATCCGCACCACGTTCACCAGCGCGCAGCTCAAGGAGCTGGAGCGCGTTTTCGCTGAGACCCACTA
CCCCGACATTTACACGCGTGAGGAGCTGGCGCTCAAGATCGACCTCACTGAGGCTCGCGTGCAGGTCTGG
TTCCAGAACCGCCGGGCCAAGTTCCGCAAACAGGAGCGCGCGGCCAGCGCCAAGGGCGCGGCGGGCGCGG
CGGGCGCCAAAAAGGGCGAGGCGCGCTGCTCCTCCGAGGACGACGATTCCAAGGAGTCCACGTGCAGCCC
CACGCCCGATAGCACCGCCTCGCTGCCGCCGCCGCCTGCGCCCGGCCTGGCCAGCCCGCGCCTGAGCCCC
AGCCCGCTGCCCGTCGCACTGGGCTCCGGGCCGGGACCTGGGCCGGGGCCACAGCCGCTCAAGGGCGCAC
TGTGGGCCGGTGTGGCGGGCGGTGGGGGCGGCGGGCCTGGCGCGGGAGCGGCCGAACTACTTAAGGCTTG
GCAGCCGGCGGAGTCCGGCCCCGGGCCCTTCTCCGGGGTTCTGTCCTCCTTTCACCGGAAGCCCGGCCCC
GCCCTGAAGACCAATCTCTTCTAGTAATGAACTAGTCCGTAACTTGAAAGTATTTCGATTTCTTGGCTTT
ATATATCTTGTGGAAAGGACGAACATATGGTGTTAGAAGATCTGTG
