>Addgene plasmid #141536 | TFORF0144 | depositor partial sequence | sequence record 276746 | Barcode
ACATATGGTGTTAGAAGATCTGTG
