>Addgene plasmid #141536 | TFORF0144 | addgene partial sequence | sequence record 353754 | WPRE-R 5'-CATAGCGTAAAAGGAGCAACA-3'
CGACATTTACACGCGTGAGGAGCTGGCGCTCAAGATCGACCTCACTGAGGCTCGCGTGCAGGTCTGGTTC
CAGAACCGCCGGGCCAAGTTCCGCAAACAGGAGCGCGCGGCCAGCGCCAAGGGCGCGGCGGGCGCGGCGG
GCGCCAAAAAGGGCGAGGCGCGCTGCTCCTCCGAGGACGACGATTCCAAGGAGTCCACGTGCAGCCCCAC
GCCCGATAGCACCGCCTCGCTGCCGCCGCCGCCTGCGCCCGGCCTGGCCAGCCCGCGCCTGAGCCCCAGC
CCGCTGCCCGTCGCACTGGGCTCCGGGCCGGGACCTGGGCCGGGGCCACAGCCGCTCAAGGGCGCACTGT
GGGCCGGTGTGGCGGGCGGTGGGGGCGGCGGGCCTGGCGCGGGAGCGGCCGAACTACTTAAGGCTTGGCA
GCCGGCGGAGTCCGGCCCCGGGCCCTTCTCCGGGGTTCTGTCCTCCTTTCACCGGAAGCCCGGCCCCGCC
CTGAAGACCAATCTCTTCTAGTAATGAACTAGTCCGTAACTTGAAAGTATTTCGATTTCTTGGCTTTATA
TATCTTGTGGAAAGGACGAACATATGGTGTTAGAAGATCTGTGACGCGTTAAGTCGACAATCAACCTCTG
GATTACAAAAT
